>Addgene plasmid #60290 | pGL4.23 C2_14 | addgene partial sequence | sequence record 97969 | RVprimer3 5'-CTAGCAAAATAGGCTGTCCC-3'
TTTCTCTGGCCTAACTGGCCGGTACCTGAGCTCCCGTCGACGAATTCTGCAGATATCACAAGTTTGTACA
AAAAAGCAGGCTCCGCGGCGCCCACCCTTCACCTTCTGCAATGTTTAATCTGCCTTTAATTCCATCCAGT
GTATTTGTCTTCTCATAATTTGTCATTTCTTCTCTAGAACTTTGATTTGGGTATTTTAAAAATACATCCC
ATATTTCTACTTTAACTTCTTGAACACATGAAATGCAATTTTGATAGCATCTAAACATAATTCTAAATGT
AACAGATATAACGCTAACATCGGTGTCAGTTCTGGGACAGTTACGATTGATTACTCTCTCATTATGGGTC
ATATTTTTCTGCCTCTTCGCATGCCTGGAAATCTTTGGTTGGCTGCCAGACATTGTGACTTTATCTTGCT
GGGTGCTGGATATTTTTATATTCCTATAAATCTTCTTGGGCTTTGCTTTTTGAAAACAGTTGGATCTTCT
CGTGTCTTGCTTTTAAGATTTGTTAGGTGGGTGTGGAGCAGTGCTCTGACAGAAGCTAATGACTCCCTAC
CACTGAGCTGAGACCAAGGGTGGGCGCGCCGACCCAGCTTTCTTGTACAAAGTGGTGATAAACCCGCTGA
TCAGCCTCGACTGTGCTCGAGGATATCAAGATCTGGCCTCGGCGGCCAAGCTTAGACACTAGAGGGTATA
TAATGGAAGCTCGACTTCCAGCTTGGCAATCCGGTACTGTTGGTAAAGCCACCATGGAAGATGCCAA
