>Addgene plasmid #60290 | pGL4.23 C2_14 | addgene partial sequence | sequence record 98046 | ColEterm 5'-agctgataccgctcgccgcagccgaacg-3'
AGTTGCATGATAAAGAAGACAGTCATAAGTGCGGCGACGATAGTCATGCCCCGCGCCCACCGGAAGGAGC
TGACTGGGTTGAAGGCTCTCAAGGGCATCGGTCGACGGATCCTTATCGATTTTACCACATTTGTAGAGGT
TTTACTTGCTTTAAAAAACCTCCCACACCTCCCCCTGAACCTGAAACATAAAATGAATGCAATTGTTGTT
GTTAACTTGTTTATTGCAGCTTATAATGGTTACAAATAAAGCAATAGCATCACAAATTTCACAAATAAAG
CATTTTTTTCACTGCATTCTAGTTGTGGTTTGTCCAAACTCATCAATGTATCTTATCATGTCTGCTCGAA
GCGGCCGGCCGCCCCGACTCTAGAATTATTACACGGC
