[The description below was written by a language model from this plasmid's Addgene catalogue record.]
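Description:
pGL4.23 C2_14 is a mammalian luciferase reporter plasmid built on pGL4.23-GW, a Gateway-adapted version of the pGL4.23 reporter backbone (4283 bp without insert) prepared by the depositing laboratory. It is propagated in E. coli under ampicillin selection; the record lists the copy number as unknown and does not include a feature table, so the origin of replication and other backbone elements are not itemised.

The insert is a human genomic fragment associated with the EDARADD locus on chromosome 1, spanning roughly 475 bp according to the hg18 coordinates given by the depositor. It was amplified from human DNA and introduced by Gateway recombination. The fragment is classified as an inactive enhancer in human pancreatic islets. In the construct it accompanies a minimal promoter and the luc2 firefly luciferase gene. The catalogue lists luciferase as a C-terminal "tag" on the backbone, but since the insert is a non-coding regulatory region, this should be read as the downstream reporter rather than as a protein fusion. A minimal promoter alone gives only low basal transcription, so luciferase output reflects whatever enhancer activity the cloned fragment contributes.

The plasmid comes from a study of pancreatic islet enhancer clusters and their enrichment for type 2 diabetes risk variants. Its likely use is in transient transfection reporter assays, where a sequence from the inactive enhancer class would presumably serve as a comparison or negative-control element against active islet enhancers, though the record does not state that role or the cell types used.
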