Addgene plasmid #60290: pGL4.23 C2_14
Purpose: This plasmid contains a human pancreatic islet inactive enhancer, a minimal promoter and a luc2 gene.
Depositing lab: Jorge Ferrer. Depositing organization: Imperial College London. Publication: Pancreatic islet enhancer clusters enriched in type 2 diabetes risk-associated variants. Pasquali L, Gaulton KJ, Rodriguez-Segui SA, Mularoni L, Miguel-Escalada I, Akerman I, Tena JJ, Moran I, Gomez-Marin C, van de Bunt M, Ponsa-Cobas J, Castro N, Nammo T, Cebola I, Garcia-Hurtado J, Maestro MA, Pattou F, Piemonti L, Berney T, Gloyn AL, Ravassard P, Gomez-Skarmeta JL, Muller F, McCarthy MI, Ferrer J. Nat Genet. 2014 Feb;46(2):136-43. doi: 10.1038/ng.2870. Epub 2014 Jan 12. PubMed 24413736.
Backbone
  Vector backbone: pGL4.23-GW
  Backbone manufacturer: Ferrer Lab
  Backbone size w/o insert (bp): 4283
  Vector type: Mammalian Expression, Luciferase
Growth in bacteria
  Bacterial resistance: Ampicillin, 100 μg/mL
  Growth temperature: 37°C
  Growth strain: DH5alpha
  Copy number: Unknown
Gene/Insert
  Gene/Insert name: EDARADD inactive enhancer (alt name: EDARADD)
  Species: H. sapiens (human)
  Entrez Gene: EDARADD (a.k.a. ECTD11A, ECTD11B, ED3, EDA3)
  Tag / fusion protein: Luciferase (C terminal on backbone)
  Cloning method: Gateway Cloning
  Sequencing primers: 5′ RVprimer3 (Promega): CTAGCAAAATAGGCTGTCCC
Terms and licenses: Academic/Nonprofit Terms; Industry Terms: Not Available to Industry
Depositor comments: chromosome : chr1; start: 234595797 end: 234596272 (genomic position corresponds to the version of the human genome hg18) Fw primer used for cloning: CACCTTCTGCAATGTTTAATCTGC Rv primer used for cloning: GGTCTCAGCTCAGTGGTAGGG
How to cite: pGL4.23 C2_14 was a gift from Jorge Ferrer (Addgene plasmid # 60290 ; http://n2t.net/addgene:60290 ; RRID:Addgene_60290)
